Addgene plasmid #246253: pCAGGS-mEGFP-Rab4a(S27N)
Purpose: Rab4a (Dominant negative)
Depositing lab: Ryohei Yasuda. Depositing organization: Max Planck Florida Institute. Publication: Rab10 inactivation promotes AMPAR trafficking and spine enlargement during long-term potentiation. Wang J, Nishiyama J, Parra-Bueno P, Okaz E, Oz G, Liu X, Watabe T, Suponitsky-Kroyter I, McGraw TE, Szatmari EM, Yasuda R. Elife. 2025 Sep 23;13:RP103879. doi: 10.7554/eLife.103879. PubMed 40986440.
Backbone
  Vector backbone: pCAGGS
  Backbone size w/o insert (bp): 4668
  Vector type: Mammalian Expression
Growth in bacteria
  Bacterial resistance: Ampicillin, 100 μg/mL
  Growth temperature: 37°C
  Growth strain: DH5alpha
  Copy number: High Copy
Gene/Insert
  Gene/Insert name: mEGFP-Rab4a(S27N)
  Species: R. norvegicus (rat)
  Insert size (bp): 1497
  Mutation: S27N
  Entrez Gene: Prph2 (a.k.a. RSRDS, Rds)
  Promoter: CAG
  Cloning method: Restriction Enzyme; 5′ cloning site Unknown (unknown if destroyed)
Terms and licenses: Academic/Nonprofit Terms; Industry Terms: Not Available to Industry
How to cite: pCAGGS-mEGFP-Rab4a(S27N) was a gift from Ryohei Yasuda (Addgene plasmid # 246253 ; http://n2t.net/addgene:246253 ; RRID:Addgene_246253)
