[The description below was written by a language model from this plasmid's Addgene catalogue record and pLannotate feature annotations shown in this document.]
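Description:
pCAGGS-mEGFP-Rab4a(S27N) is a mammalian expression plasmid built on the pCAGGS backbone, with a sequenced length of about 6.2 kb. It is propagated in E. coli through a high-copy ColE1/pUC-type origin and selected with ampicillin via the AmpR (β-lactamase) gene and its own promoter. The backbone also carries remnants of a lac promoter/operator region and lacI fragments, which are cloning leftovers, plus an SV40 origin of replication that can support episomal amplification in cells expressing SV40 large T antigen. No mammalian selection marker is annotated, which fits transient expression use.

The payload is driven by the composite CAG promoter, annotated here as the CMV immediate-early enhancer, the chicken β-actin promoter and a chimeric β-actin/β-globin intron, a combination that gives strong, broadly active expression in mammalian cells. Downstream lies monomeric EGFP (mEGFP), followed by a short multiple-cloning-site-derived linker and the rat Rab4a coding sequence, so the fluorescent protein is fused to the N-terminus of the GTPase, leaving its C-terminus free. Transcripts terminate at a rabbit β-globin polyadenylation signal. Rab4a is a small GTPase that cycles between GTP- and GDP-bound states and acts in vesicular and endosomal trafficking. The S27N substitution is recorded as a dominant-negative mutation, of the type generally understood to favour the inactive state and interfere with endogenous Rab function. The catalogue's Entrez gene link points to Prph2, which does not match the insert name or the Rab4a annotation and appears to be a cataloguing error.

The construct is intended to perturb Rab4a-dependent trafficking while marking expressing cells with green fluorescence. The associated publication concerns Rab GTPases in AMPA receptor trafficking and dendritic spine enlargement during long-term potentiation.
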