Features (pLannotate 1.2.2; 19 found; start..end, strand, type, name):
     19..398     +  enhancer       CMV enhancer: human cytomegalovirus immediate early enhancer
    400..677     +  promoter       chicken β-actin promoter: No description available
    678..1698    +  intron         chimeric intron: chimera between introns from chicken β-actin and rabbit β-globin
   1696..1752    +  CDS            HBB (fragment): HBB_LEPEU - Experimental evidence at protein level: Swiss-Prot protein existence level 1. Involved in oxygen transport from the lung to the various peripheral tissues. From Lepus europaeus (European hare).
   1775..2491    +  CDS            mEGFP: mEGFP is a basic (constitutively fluorescent) green fluorescent protein published in 2002, derived from Aequorea victoria. It has moderate acid sensitivity.
   2492..2510    +  misc_feature   MCS (fragment): multiple cloning site
   2513..3166    +  CDS            Rab4a: RAB4A_RAT - Also known as Rab4. Experimental evidence at protein level: Swiss-Prot protein existence level 1. Small GTPase which cycles between an active GTP-bound and an inactive GDP-bound state (By similarity). Involved in protein transport. Plays a role in vesicular traffic. Mediates VEGFR2 endosomal trafficking to enhance VEGFR2 signaling (By similarity). Acts as a regulator of platelet alpha-granule release during activation and aggregation of platelets (By similarity). From Rattus norvegicus (Rat).
   3261..3316    +  polyA_signal   β-globin poly(A) signal: rabbit β-globin polyadenylation signal (Gil and Proudfoot, 1987)
   3701..3717    -  protein_bind   lac operator: The lac repressor binds to the lac operator to inhibit transcription in E. coli. This inhibition can be relieved by adding lactose or isopropyl-β-D-thiogalactopyranoside (IPTG). lac repressor encoded by lacI
   3725..3755    -  promoter       lac promoter: promoter for the E. coli lac operon
   3770..3791    -  protein_bind   CAP binding site: CAP binding activates transcription in the presence of cAMP. E. coli catabolite activator protein
   3804..3843    -  CDS            lacI (fragment): lac repressor; lacI; The lac repressor binds to the lac operator to inhibit transcription in E. coli. This inhibition can be relieved by adding lactose or isopropyl-β-D-thiogalactopyranoside (IPTG).
   3850..3872    +  promoter       SV40 promoter (fragment): SV40 enhancer and early promoter
   3896..4031    +  rep_origin     SV40 ori: SV40 origin of replication
   4051..4185    +  polyA_signal   SV40 poly(A) signal: SV40 polyadenylation signal
   4187..4241    -  CDS            lacI (fragment): lac repressor; lacI; The lac repressor binds to the lac operator to inhibit transcription in E. coli. This inhibition can be relieved by adding lactose or isopropyl-β-D-thiogalactopyranoside (IPTG).
   4424..5012    -  rep_origin     ori: high-copy-number ColE1/pMB1/pBR322/pUC origin of replication
   5183..6043    -  CDS            AmpR: β-lactamase; bla; confers resistance to ampicillin, carbenicillin, and related antibiotics
   6044..6148    -  promoter       AmpR promoter: bla
>Addgene plasmid #246253 | pCAGGS-mEGFP-Rab4a(S27N) | addgene full sequence | sequence record 488620 | Addgene NGS Result
GTGCCACCTGGGTCGATCGACATTGATTATTGACTAGTTATTAATAGTAATCAATTACGGGGTCATTAGT
TCATAGCCCATATATGGAGTTCCGCGTTACATAACTTACGGTAAATGGCCCGCCTGGCTGACCGCCCAAC
GACCCCCGCCCATTGACGTCAATAATGACGTATGTTCCCATAGTAACGCCAATAGGGACTTTCCATTGAC
GTCAATGGGTGGAGTATTTACGGTAAACTGCCCACTTGGCAGTACATCAAGTGTATCATATGCCAAGTAC
GCCCCCTATTGACGTCAATGACGGTAAATGGCCCGCCTGGCATTATGCCCAGTACATGACCTTATGGGAC
TTTCCTACTTGGCAGTACATCTACGTATTAGTCATCGCTATTACCATGGTCGAGGTGAGCCCCACGTTCT
GCTTCACTCTCCCCATCTCCCCCCCCTCCCCACCCCCAATTTTGTATTTATTTATTTTTTAATTATTTTG
TGCAGCGATGGGGGCGGGGGGGGGGGGGGGGCGCGCGCCAGGCGGGGCGGGGCGGGGCGAGGGGCGGGGC
GGGGCGAGGCGGAGAGGTGCGGCGGCAGCCAATCAGAGCGGCGCGCTCCGAAAGTTTCCTTTTATGGCGA
GGCGGCGGCGGCGGCGGCCCTATAAAAAGCGAAGCGCGCGGCGGGCGGGAGTCGCTGCGCGCTGCCTTCG
CCCCGTGCCCCGCTCCGCCGCCGCCTCGCGCCGCCCGCCCCGGCTCTGACTGACCGCGTTACTCCCACAG
GTGAGCGGGCGGGACGGCCCTTCTCCTCCGGGCTGTAATTAGCGCTTGGTTTAATGACGGCTTGTTTCTT
TTCTGTGGCTGCGTGAAAGCCTTGAGGGGCTCCGGGAGGGCCCTTTGTGCGGGGGGAGCGGCTCGGGGGG
TGCGTGCGTGTGTGTGTGCGTGGGGAGCGCCGCGTGCGGCTCCGCGCTGCCCGGCGGCTGTGAGCGCTGC
GGGCGCGGCGCGGGGCTTTGTGCGCTCCGCAGTGTGCGCGAGGGGAGCGCGGCCGGGGGCGGTGCCCCGC
GGTGCGGGGGGGGCTGCGAGGGGAACAAAGGCTGCGTGCGGGGTGTGTGCGTGGGGGGGTGAGCAGGGGG
TGTGGGCGCGTCGGTCGGGCTGCAACCCCCCCTGCACCCCCCTCCCCGAGTTGCTGAGCACGGCCCGGCT
TCGGGTGCGGGGCTCCGTACGGGGCGTGGCGCGGGGCTCGCCGTGCCGGGCGGGGGGTGGCGGCAGGTGG
GGGTGCCGGGCGGGGCGGGGCCGCCTCGGGCCGGGGAGGGCTCGGGGGAGGGGCGCGGCGGCCCCCGGAG
CGCCGGCGGCTGTCGAGGCGCGGCGAGCCGCAGCCATTGCCTTTTATGGTAATCGTGCGAGAGGGCGCAG
GGACTTCCTTTGTCCCAAATCTGTGCGGAGCCGAAATCTGGGAGGCGCCGCCGCACCCCCTCTAGCGGGC
GCGGGGCGAAGCGGTGCGGCGCCGGCAGGAAGGAAATGGGCGGGGAGGGCCTTCGTGCGTCGCCGCGCCG
CCGTCCCCTTCTCCCTCTCCAGCCTCGGGGCTGTCCGCGGGGGGACGGCTGCCTTCGGGGGGGACGGGGC
AGGGCGGGGTTCGGCTTCTGGCGTGTGACCGGCGGCTCTAGCTAGAGCCTCTGCTAACCATGTTCATGCC
TTCTTCTTTTTCCTACAGCTCCTGGGCAACGTGCTGGTTATTGTGCTGTCTCATCATTTTGGCAAAGAAT
TCGCTAGCGCTACCGGTCGCCACCATGGTGAGCAAGGGCGAGGAGCTGTTCACCGGGGTGGTGCCCATCC
TGGTCGAGCTGGACGGCGACGTAAACGGCCACAAGTTCAGCGTGTCCGGCGAGGGCGAGGGCGATGCCAC
CTACGGCAAGCTGACCCTGAAGTTCATCTGCACCACCGGCAAGCTGCCCGTGCCCTGGCCCACCCTCGTG
ACCACCCTGACCTACGGCGTGCAGTGCTTCAGCCGCTACCCCGACCACATGAAGCAGCACGACTTCTTCA
AGTCCGCCATGCCCGAAGGCTACGTCCAGGAGCGCACCATCTTCTTCAAGGACGACGGCAACTACAAGAC
CCGCGCCGAGGTGAAGTTCGAGGGCGACACCCTGGTGAACCGCATCGAGCTGAAGGGCATCGACTTCAAG
GAGGACGGCAACATCCTGGGGCACAAGCTGGAGTACAACTACAACAGCCACAACGTCTATATCATGGCCG
ACAAGCAGAAGAACGGCATCAAGGTGAACTTCAAGATCCGCCACAACATCGAGGACGGCAGCGTGCAGCT
CGCCGACCACTACCAGCAGAACACCCCCATCGGCGACGGCCCCGTGCTGCTGCCCGACAACCACTACCTG
AGCACCCAGTCCAAGCTGAGCAAAGACCCCAACGAGAAGCGCGATCACATGGTCCTGCTGGAGTTCGTGA
CCGCCGCCGGGATCACTCTCGGCATGGACGAGCTGTACAAGTCCGGACTCAGATCTCGAGGGATGGCGCA
GACCGCCATGTCCGAGACTTACGATTTCTTGTTTAAGTTCTTGGTCATTGGAAATGCGGGAACTGGCAAA
AACTGCTTGCTCCATCAGTTCATTGAGAAGAAATTCAAAGATGACTCAAATCATACCATAGGAGTGGAAT
TCGGCTCAAAGATAATAAATGTTGGTGGTAAATATGTGAAGTTACAGATATGGGACACGGCTGGACAGGA
GCGGTTCAGGTCTGTGACGAGAAGCTACTACAGAGGTGCGGCTGGGGCACTCCTCGTCTATGACATCACC
AGCCGAGAAACCTACAATGCGCTTACTAATTGGTTAACAGATGCCAGAATGCTGGCGAGCCAGAACATCG
TCATCATTCTCTGCGGGAACAAGAAGGACCTGGATGCCGACCGGGAAGTCACCTTCCTTGAAGCCTCCAG
GTTCGCACAAGAGAATGAGCTCATGTTCCTGGAAACCAGTGCACTGACTGGCGAGAACGTCGAAGAGGCT
TTCATGCAGTGCGCAAGGAAGATACTTAACAAAATTGAATCAGGTGAGCTGGACCCCGAGAGGATGGGCT
CTGGTATCCAGTATGGAGACGCCGCCTTGAGACAGCTACGGTCACCCCGACGTACACAGGCTCCAAGTGC
ACAGGAGTGTGGCTGCTAGGCGGCCGCGACTCTAGAGTCGACGGATCTTTTTCCCTCTGCCAAAAATTAT
GGGGACATCATGAAGCCCCTTGAGCATCTGACTTCTGGCTAATAAAGGAAATTTATTTTCATTGCAATAG
TGTGTTGGAATTTTTTGTGTCTCTCACTCGGAAGGACATATGGGAGGGCAAATCATTTAAAACATCAGAA
TGAGTATTTGGTTTAGAGTTTGGCAACATATGCCCATATGCTGGCTGCCATGAACAAAGGTTGGCTATAA
AGAGGTCATCAGTATATGAAACAGCCCCCTGCTGTCCATTCCTTATTCCATAGAAAAGCCTTGACTTGAG
GTTAGATTTTTTTTATATTTTGTTTTGTGTTATTTTTTTCTTTAACATCCCTAAAATTTTCCTTACATGT
TTTACTAGCCAGATTTTTCCTCCTCTCCTGACTACTCCCAGTCATAGCTGTCCCTCTTCTCTTATGGAGA
TCCCTCGACCTGCAGCCCAAGCTTGGCGTAATCATGGTCATAGCTGTTTCCTGTGTGAAATTGTTATCCG
CTCACAATTCCACACAACATACGAGCCGGAAGCATAAAGTGTAAAGCCTGGGGTGCCTAATGAGTGAGCT
AACTCACATTAATTGCGTTGCGCTCACTGCCCGCTTTCCAGTCGGGAAACCTGTCGTGCCAGCGGATCCG
CATCTCAATTAGTCAGCAACCATAGTCCCGCCCCTAACTCCGCCCATCCCGCCCCTAACTCCGCCCAGTT
CCGCCCATTCTCCGCCCCATGGCTGACTAATTTTTTTTATTTATGCAGAGGCCGAGGCCGCCTCGGCCTC
TGAGCTATTCCAGAAGTAGTGAGGAGGCTTTTTTGGAGGCCTAGGCTTTTGCAAAAAGCTAACTTGTTTA
TTGCAGCTTATAATGGTTACAAATAAAGCAATAGCATCACAAATTTCACAAATAAAGCATTTTTTTCACT
GCATTCTAGTTGTGGTTTGTCCAAACTCATCAATGTATCTTATCATGTCTGGATCCGCTGCATTAATGAA
TCGGCCAACGCGCGGGGAGAGGCGGTTTGCGTATTGGGCGCTCTTCCGCTTCCTCGCTCACTGACTCGCT
GCGCTCGGTCGTTCGGCTGCGGCGAGCGGTATCAGCTCACTCAAAGGCGGTAATACGGTTATCCACAGAA
TCAGGGGATAACGCAGGAAAGAACATGTGAGCAAAAGGCCAGCAAAAGGCCAGGAACCGTAAAAAGGCCG
CGTTGCTGGCGTTTTTCCATAGGCTCCGCCCCCCTGACGAGCATCACAAAAATCGACGCTCAAGTCAGAG
GTGGCGAAACCCGACAGGACTATAAAGATACCAGGCGTTTCCCCCTGGAAGCTCCCTCGTGCGCTCTCCT
GTTCCGACCCTGCCGCTTACCGGATACCTGTCCGCCTTTCTCCCTTCGGGAAGCGTGGCGCTTTCTCATA
GCTCACGCTGTAGGTATCTCAGTTCGGTGTAGGTCGTTCGCTCCAAGCTGGGCTGTGTGCACGAACCCCC
CGTTCAGCCCGACCGCTGCGCCTTATCCGGTAACTATCGTCTTGAGTCCAACCCGGTAAGACACGACTTA
TCGCCACTGGCAGCAGCCACTGGTAACAGGATTAGCAGAGCGAGGTATGTAGGCGGTGCTACAGAGTTCT
TGAAGTGGTGGCCTAACTACGGCTACACTAGAAGAACAGTATTTGGTATCTGCGCTCTGCTGAAGCCAGT
TACCTTCGGAAAAAGAGTTGGTAGCTCTTGATCCGGCAAACAAACCACCGCTGGTAGCGGTGGTTTTTTT
GTTTGCAAGCAGCAGATTACGCGCAGAAAAAAAGGATCTCAAGAAGATCCTTTGATCTTTTCTACGGGGT
CTGACGCTCAGTGGAACGAAAACTCACGTTAAGGGATTTTGGTCATGAGATTATCAAAAAGGATCTTCAC
CTAGATCCTTTTAAATTAAAAATGAAGTTTTAAATCAATCTAAAGTATATATGAGTAAACTTGGTCTGAC
AGTTACCAATGCTTAATCAGTGAGGCACCTATCTCAGCGATCTGTCTATTTCGTTCATCCATAGTTGCCT
GACTCCCCGTCGTGTAGATAACTACGATACGGGAGGGCTTACCATCTGGCCCCAGTGCTGCAATGATACC
GCGAGACCCACGCTCACCGGCTCCAGATTTATCAGCAATAAACCAGCCAGCCGGAAGGGCCGAGCGCAGA
AGTGGTCCTGCAACTTTATCCGCCTCCATCCAGTCTATTAATTGTTGCCGGGAAGCTAGAGTAAGTAGTT
CGCCAGTTAATAGTTTGCGCAACGTTGTTGCCATTGCTACAGGCATCGTGGTGTCACGCTCGTCGTTTGG
TATGGCTTCATTCAGCTCCGGTTCCCAACGATCAAGGCGAGTTACATGATCCCCCATGTTGTGCAAAAAA
GCGGTTAGCTCCTTCGGTCCTCCGATCGTTGTCAGAAGTAAGTTGGCCGCAGTGTTATCACTCATGGTTA
TGGCAGCACTGCATAATTCTCTTACTGTCATGCCATCCGTAAGATGCTTTTCTGTGACTGGTGAGTACTC
AACCAAGTCATTCTGAGAATAGTGTATGCGGCGACCGAGTTGCTCTTGCCCGGCGTCAATACGGGATAAT
ACCGCGCCACATAGCAGAACTTTAAAAGTGCTCATCATTGGAAAACGTTCTTCGGGGCGAAAACTCTCAA
GGATCTTACCGCTGTTGAGATCCAGTTCGATGTAACCCACTCGTGCACCCAACTGATCTTCAGCATCTTT
TACTTTCACCAGCGTTTCTGGGTGAGCAAAAACAGGAAGGCAAAATGCCGCAAAAAAGGGAATAAGGGCG
ACACGGAAATGTTGAATACTCATACTCTTCCTTTTTCAATATTATTGAAGCATTTATCAGGGTTATTGTC
TCATGAGCGGATACATATTTGAATGTATTTAGAAAAATAAACAAATAGGGGTTCCGCGCACATTTCCCCG
AAAA
